Addgene plasmid #52330: LRRC59-His-bio
Purpose: Expresses full-length Leucine rich repeat containing 59 ectodomain in mammalian cells. N-terminal His tag, biotinylation sequence and rat Cd4d3+4 tag.
Depositing lab: Gavin Wright. Depositing organization: Wellcome Sanger Institute. Publication: A human platelet receptor protein microarray identifies FcepsilonR1alpha as an activating PEAR1 ligand. Sun Y, Vandenbriele C, Kauskot A, Verhamme P, Hoylaerts MF, Wright GJ. Mol Cell Proteomics. 2015 Feb 23. pii: mcp.M114.046946. 10.1074/mcp.M114.046946 PubMed 25713122.
Backbone
  Vector backbone: pTT3
  Backbone manufacturer: Yves Durocher, NRC
  Backbone size w/o insert (bp): 6749
  Total vector size (bp): 6881
  Modifications to backbone: His tag, linker, enzymatic biotinylation sequence, and rat CD4 d3+4 (HisLBio-CD4d3+4).
  Vector type: Mammalian Expression
Growth in bacteria
  Bacterial resistance: Ampicillin, 100 μg/mL
  Growth temperature: 37°C
  Growth strain: Top10
  Copy number: High Copy
Gene/Insert
  Gene/Insert name: LRRC59 (alt name: Leucine rich repeat containing 59)
  Species: H. sapiens (human)
  Insert size (bp): 132
  Entrez Gene: LRRC59 (a.k.a. PRO1855, p34)
  Promoter: CMV
  Tag / fusion protein: His tag (N terminal on backbone); enzymatic biotinylation sequence (N terminal on backbone); rat CD4 d3+4 (N terminal on backbone)
  Cloning method: Restriction Enzyme; 5′ cloning site NotI (not destroyed); 3′ cloning site AscI (not destroyed)
  Sequencing primers: 5′ CMV-fwd
Resource information
  A portion of this plasmid was derived from a plasmid made by: Insert was chemically synthesised.
Terms and licenses: Academic/Nonprofit Terms; Industry Terms: Not Available to Industry
Depositor comments: Article ref 107
How to cite: LRRC59-His-bio was a gift from Gavin Wright (Addgene plasmid # 52330 ; http://n2t.net/addgene:52330 ; RRID:Addgene_52330)
