[The description below was written by a language model from this plasmid's Addgene catalogue record and pLannotate feature annotations shown in this document.]
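Description:
LRRC59-His-bio is a mammalian expression plasmid built on the pTT3 backbone, designed to produce a soluble, tagged form of the extracellular region of human LRRC59 (leucine rich repeat containing 59). It is propagated in E. coli through a high-copy ColE1/pUC-type origin with ampicillin selection from the β-lactamase gene. The backbone also carries a fragment of the Epstein-Barr virus oriP, which supports episomal maintenance and enhanced transient expression in cell lines that supply EBNA1.

Expression is driven by the CMV enhancer and immediate early promoter, followed by adenovirus-derived leader and splice elements and a chimeric intron fragment that promote efficient mRNA processing. The short adenoviral "PTP" hit annotated in this region probably reflects that leader sequence rather than a functional coding unit. A fragment of a mouse immunoglobulin heavy chain signal sequence lies just upstream of the open reading frame and should direct the product into the secretory pathway.

According to the catalogue fields, the backbone supplies a His tag, linker, enzymatic biotinylation sequence and rat CD4 domains 3+4, all N-terminal to the insert. The feature table annotates only the rat Cd4 fragment, placed directly upstream of the LRRC59 fragment; the His and biotinylation sequences are not called separately. The insert is a small, chemically synthesised 132 bp segment cloned between retained NotI and AscI sites, and it is followed by a rabbit β-globin polyadenylation signal.

The tags allow purification through His, oriented capture on streptavidin through the biotinylation sequence, and antibody detection through CD4. This suits the construct to the platelet receptor protein microarray and extracellular interaction screening described in the associated publication.
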