Features (pLannotate 1.2.2; 19 found; start..end, strand, type, name):
    223..774     +  CDS            Cd4 (fragment): CD4_RAT - Experimental evidence at protein level: Swiss-Prot protein existence level 1. Integral membrane glycoprotein that plays an essential role in the immune response and serves multiple functions in responses against both external and internal offenses. In T-cells, functions primarily as a coreceptor for MHC class II molecule:peptide complex. The antigens presented by class II peptides are derived from extracellular proteins while class I peptides are derived from cytosolic proteins. Interacts simultaneously with the T-cell receptor (TCR) and the MHC class II presented by antigen presenti
    787..912     +  CDS            LRRC59 (fragment): LRC59_HUMAN - Experimental evidence at protein level: Swiss-Prot protein existence level 1. Required for nuclear import of FGF1, but not that of FGF2. Might regulate nuclear import of exogenous FGF1 by facilitating interaction with the nuclear import machinery and by transporting cytosolic FGF1 to, and possibly through, the nuclear pores. From Homo sapiens (Human).
    979..1034    +  polyA_signal   β-globin poly(A) signal: rabbit β-globin polyadenylation signal (Gil and Proudfoot, 1987)
   1548..3229    -  rep_origin     oriP (fragment): Epstein-Barr virus oriP replication origin (Yates et al., 2000)
   3356..3460    +  promoter       AmpR promoter: bla
   3461..4321    +  CDS            AmpR: β-lactamase; bla; confers resistance to ampicillin, carbenicillin, and related antibiotics
   4492..5080    +  rep_origin     ori: high-copy-number ColE1/pMB1/pBR322/pUC origin of replication
   5263..5355    +  CDS            lacI (fragment): lac repressor; lacI; The lac repressor binds to the lac operator to inhibit transcription in E. coli. This inhibition can be relieved by adding lactose or isopropyl-β-D-thiogalactopyranoside (IPTG).
   5368..5389    +  protein_bind   CAP binding site: CAP binding activates transcription in the presence of cAMP. E. coli catabolite activator protein
   5404..5434    +  promoter       lac promoter: promoter for the E. coli lac operon
   5442..5458    +  protein_bind   lac operator: The lac repressor binds to the lac operator to inhibit transcription in E. coli. This inhibition can be relieved by adding lactose or isopropyl-β-D-thiogalactopyranoside (IPTG). lac repressor encoded by lacI
   5528..5544    +  promoter       tet promoter (fragment): E. coli promoter for tetracycline efflux protein gene
   5554..5579    -  CDS            bla(M) (fragment): β-lactamase lacking the signal sequence; bla(M); allows cytosolic expression of β-lactamase
   5753..6132    +  enhancer       CMV enhancer: human cytomegalovirus immediate early enhancer
   6134..6333    +  promoter       CMV promoter: human cytomegalovirus (CMV) immediate early promoter
   6401..6439    +  misc_feature   Ad SA (fragment): adenovirus major late transcript splice acceptor (Friedrich and Soriano, 1991)
   6472..6681    -  CDS            PTP (fragment): TERM_ADE02 - Experimental evidence at protein level: Swiss-Prot protein existence level 1. Protein covalently bound to the viral DNA that acts as a primer for viral genomic replication by DNA strand displacement. Assembles on the viral origin of replication in an initiation complex with viral polymerase, DBP, host NFIA and host POU2F1/OCT1. During initiation, the polymerase covalently couples the first dCTP with Ser- 580 of pTP. The terminal protein stimulates the template activity over 20 fold compared to protein-free templates. Neo-synthesized viral genomes are linked to two preterminal prot
   6712..6801    +  intron         chimeric intron (fragment): chimera between introns from adenovirus and immunoglobulin heavy chain genes
   6820..6866    +  CDS            IgH signal sequence (fragment): signal sequence from the mouse immunoglobulin heavy chain variable region
>Addgene plasmid #52330 | LRRC59-His-bio | depositor full sequence | sequence record 81047 | LRRC59-His-bio sequence 6879 bps
GCCACCATGGAGTTTCAGACCCAGGTACTCATGTCCCTGCTGCTCTGCATGTCTGGTCTGAATTCCGGCC
ACCACCATCACCACCATAGCCCCGACAGGAACCTGCCTCCTCTGGCCCCTCTGGGCCCCAACAGCGGCAG
CCCAGACCTGCATCATATTCTGGATGCACAGAAAATGGTGTGGAATCATCGTGACAGAAACCTGCCTCCA
CTAGCACCTCTGTCGACCTCCATCACGGCCTATAAGAGTGAGGGGGAGTCAGCGGAGTTCTCCTTCCCAC
TCAACCTTGGAGAGGAAAGCCTGCAGGGAGAGTTGAGATGGAAGGCAGAGAAGGCTCCTTCTTCCCAGTC
CTGGATCACCTTCTCCCTAAAGAACCAAAAGGTGTCTGTGCAGAAGTCTACTAGCAACCCCAAGTTCCAG
CTGTCCGAAACGCTCCCACTCACCCTTCAGATACCCCAGGTCTCCCTTCAGTTTGCTGGTTCTGGCAACC
TGACCCTGACTCTGGACAGAGGGATACTGTATCAGGAAGTGAACCTGGTGGTGATGAAAGTGACTCAGCC
CGACAGCAACACTTTGACCTGTGAGGTGATGGGACCCACCTCACCCAAGATGAGACTGATCTTGAAGCAG
GAGAATCAGGAGGCCAGGGTCTCCAGGCAGGAGAAAGTGATTCAAGTGCAGGCCCCTGAAGCAGGGGTGT
GGCAATGTCTACTGAGTGAAGGTGAAGAGGTCAAGATGGACTCCAAGATCCAGGTTTTATCCAAAGGGTT
GAATTCGCGGCCGCCTTGCAGAGTGACCGAGCTGCAGCAGCAGCCCCTGTGCACCAGCGTGAACACCATC
TACGACAACGCCGTGCAGGGCCTGCGGCGGCACGAGATTCTGCAGTGGGTGCTGCAGACCGACAGCCAGC
AGTGAGGCGCGCCTGAATTCTTCTAGACACGTGATTAATTAAGGATCCCCCGACCTCGACCTCTGGCTAA
TAAAGGAAATTTATTTTCATTGCAATAGTGTGTTGGAATTTTTTGTGTCTCTCACTCGGAAGGACATATG
GGAGGGCAAATCATTTGGTCGAGATCCCTCGGAGATCTCTAGCTAGAGGATCGATCCCCGCCCCGGACGA
ACTAAACCTGACTACGACATCTCTGCCCCTTCTTCGCGGGGCAGTGCATGTAATCCCTTCAGTTGGTTGG
TACAACTTGCCAACTGGGCCCTGTTCCACATGTGACACGGGGGGGGACCAAACACAAAGGGGTTCTCTGA
CTGTAGTTGACATCCTTATAAATGGATGTGCACATTTGCCAACACTGAGTGGCTTTCATCCTGGAGCAGA
CTTTGCAGTCTGTGGACTGCAACACAACATTGCCTTTATGTGTAACTCTTGGCTGAAGCTCTTACACCAA
TGCTGGGGGACATGTACCTCCCAGGGGCCCAGGAAGACTACGGGAGGCTACACCAACGTCAATCAGAGGG
GCCTGTGTAGCTACCGATAAGCGGACCCTCAAGAGGGCATTAGCAATAGTGTTTATAAGGCCCCCTTGTT
AACCCTAAACGGGTAGCATATGCTTCCCGGGTAGTAGTATATACTATCCAGACTAACCCTAATTCAATAG
CATATGTTACCCAACGGGAAGCATATGCTATCGAATTAGGGTTAGTAAAAGGGTCCTAAGGAACAGCGAT
ATCTCCCACCCCATGAGCTGTCACGGTTTTATTTACATGGGGTCAGGATTCCACGAGGGTAGTGAACCAT
TTTAGTCACAAGGGCAGTGGCTGAAGATCAAGGAGCGGGCAGTGAACTCTCCTGAATCTTCGCCTGCTTC
TTCATTCTCCTTCGTTTAGCTAATAGAATAACTGCTGAGTTGTGAACAGTAAGGTGTATGTGAGGTGCTC
GAAAACAAGGTTTCAGGTGACGCCCCCAGAATAAAATTTGGACGGGGGGTTCAGTGGTGGCATTGTGCTA
TGACACCAATATAACCCTCACAAACCCCTTGGGCAATAAATACTAGTGTAGGAATGAAACATTCTGAATA
TCTTTAACAATAGAAATCCATGGGGTGGGGACAAGCCGTAAAGACTGGATGTCCATCTCACACGAATTTA
TGGCTATGGGCAACACATAATCCTAGTGCAATATGATACTGGGGTTATTAAGATGTGTCCCAGGCAGGGA
CCAAGACAGGTGAACCATGTTGTTACACTCTATTTGTAACAAGGGGAAAGAGAGTGGACGCCGACAGCAG
CGGACTCCACTGGTTGTCTCTAACACCCCCGAAAATTAAACGGGGCTCCACGCCAATGGGGCCCATAAAC
AAAGACAAGTGGCCACTCTTTTTTTTGAAATTGTGGAGTGGGGGCACGCGTCAGCCCCCACACGCCGCCC
TGCGGTTTTGGACTGTAAAATAAGGGTGTAATAACTTGGCTGATTGTAACCCCGCTAACCACTGCGGTCA
AACCACTTGCCCACAAAACCACTAATGGCACCCCGGGGAATACCTGCATAAGTAGGTGGGCGGGCCAAGA
TAGGGGCGCGATTGCTGCGATCTGGAGGACAAATTACACACACTTGCGCCTGAGCGCCAAGCACAGGGTT
GTTGGTCCTCATATTCACGAGGTCGCTGAGAGCACGGTGGGCTAATGTTGCCATGGGTAGCATATACTAC
CCAAATATCTGGATAGCATATGCTATCCTAATCTATATCTGGGTAGCATAGGCTATCCTAATCTATATCT
GGGTAGCATATGCTATCCTAATCTATATCTGGGTAGTATATGCTATCCTAATTTATATCTGGGTAGCATA
GGCTATCCTAATCTATATCTGGGTAGCATATGCTATCCTAATCTATATCTGGGTAGTATATGCTATCCTA
ATCTGTATCCGGGTAGCATATGCTATCCTAATAGAGATTAGGGTAGTATATGCTATCCTAATTTATATCT
GGGTAGCATATACTACCCAAATATCTGGATAGCATATGCTATCCTAATCTATATCTGGGTAGCATATGCT
ATCCTAATCTATATCTGGGTAGCATAGGCTATCCTAATCTATATCTGGGTAGCATATGCTATCCTAATCT
ATATCTGGGTAGTATATGCTATCCTAATTTATATCTGGGTAGCATAGGCTATCCTAATCTATATCTGGGT
AGCATATGCTATCCTAATCTATATCTGGGTAGTATATGCTATCCTAATCTGTATCCGGGTAGCATATGCT
ATCCTCATGATAAGCTGTCAAACATGAGAATTTTCTTGAAGACGAAAGGGCCTCGTGATACGCCTATTTT
TATAGGTTAATGTCATGATAATAATGGTTTCTTAGACGTCAGGTGGCACTTTTCGGGGAAATGTGCGCGG
AACCCCTATTTGTTTATTTTTCTAAATACATTCAAATATGTATCCGCTCATGAGACAATAACCCTGATAA
ATGCTTCAATAATATTGAAAAAGGAAGAGTATGAGTATTCAACATTTCCGTGTCGCCCTTATTCCCTTTT
TTGCGGCATTTTGCCTTCCTGTTTTTGCTCACCCAGAAACGCTGGTGAAAGTAAAAGATGCTGAAGATCA
GTTGGGTGCACGAGTGGGTTACATCGAACTGGATCTCAACAGCGGTAAGATCCTTGAGAGTTTTCGCCCC
GAAGAACGTTTTCCAATGATGAGCACTTTTAAAGTTCTGCTATGTGGCGCGGTATTATCCCGTGTTGACG
CCGGGCAAGAGCAACTCGGTCGCCGCATACACTATTCTCAGAATGACTTGGTTGAGTACTCACCAGTCAC
AGAAAAGCATCTTACGGATGGCATGACAGTAAGAGAATTATGCAGTGCTGCCATAACCATGAGTGATAAC
ACTGCGGCCAACTTACTTCTGACAACGATCGGAGGACCGAAGGAGCTAACCGCTTTTTTGCACAACATGG
GGGATCATGTAACTCGCCTTGATCGTTGGGAACCGGAGCTGAATGAAGCCATACCAAACGACGAGCGTGA
CACCACGATGCCTGCAGCAATGGCAACAACGTTGCGCAAACTATTAACTGGCGAACTACTTACTCTAGCT
TCCCGGCAACAATTAATAGACTGGATGGAGGCGGATAAAGTTGCAGGACCACTTCTGCGCTCGGCCCTTC
CGGCTGGCTGGTTTATTGCTGATAAATCTGGAGCCGGTGAGCGTGGGTCTCGCGGTATCATTGCAGCACT
GGGGCCAGATGGTAAGCCCTCCCGTATCGTAGTTATCTACACGACGGGGAGTCAGGCAACTATGGATGAA
CGAAATAGACAGATCGCTGAGATAGGTGCCTCACTGATTAAGCATTGGTAACTGTCAGACCAAGTTTACT
CATATATACTTTAGATTGATTTAAAACTTCATTTTTAATTTAAAAGGATCTAGGTGAAGATCCTTTTTGA
TAATCTCATGACCAAAATCCCTTAACGTGAGTTTTCGTTCCACTGAGCGTCAGACCCCGTAGAAAAGATC
AAAGGATCTTCTTGAGATCCTTTTTTTCTGCGCGTAATCTGCTGCTTGCAAACAAAAAAACCACCGCTAC
CAGCGGTGGTTTGTTTGCCGGATCAAGAGCTACCAACTCTTTTTCCGAAGGTAACTGGCTTCAGCAGAGC
GCAGATACCAAATACTGTTCTTCTAGTGTAGCCGTAGTTAGGCCACCACTTCAAGAACTCTGTAGCACCG
CCTACATACCTCGCTCTGCTAATCCTGTTACCAGTGGCTGCTGCCAGTGGCGATAAGTCGTGTCTTACCG
GGTTGGACTCAAGACGATAGTTACCGGATAAGGCGCAGCGGTCGGGCTGAACGGGGGGTTCGTGCACACA
GCCCAGCTTGGAGCGAACGACCTACACCGAACTGAGATACCTACAGCGTGAGCTATGAGAAAGCGCCACG
CTTCCCGAAGGGAGAAAGGCGGACAGGTATCCGGTAAGCGGCAGGGTCGGAACAGGAGAGCGCACGAGGG
AGCTTCCAGGGGGAAACGCCTGGTATCTTTATAGTCCTGTCGGGTTTCGCCACCTCTGACTTGAGCGTCG
ATTTTTGTGATGCTCGTCAGGGGGGCGGAGCCTATGGAAAAACGCCAGCAACGCGGCCTTTTTACGGTTC
CTGGCCTTTTGCTGGCCTTTTGCTCACATGTTCTTTCCTGCGTTATCCCCTGATTCTGTGGATAACCGTA
TTACCGCCTTTGAGTGAGCTGATACCGCTCGCCGCAGCCGAACGACCGAGCGCAGCGAGTCAGTGAGCGA
GGAAGCGGAAGAGCGCCCAATACGCAAACCGCCTCTCCCCGCGCGTTGGCCGATTCATTAATGCAGCTGG
CACGACAGGTTTCCCGACTGGAAAGCGGGCAGTGAGCGCAACGCAATTAATGTGAGTTAGCTCACTCATT
AGGCACCCCAGGCTTTACACTTTATGCTTCCGGCTCGTATGTTGTGTGGAATTGTGAGCGGATAACAATT
TCACACAGGAAACAGCTATGACCATGATTACGCCAAGCTCTAGCTAGAGGTCGACCAATTCTCATGTTTG
ACAGCTTATCATCGCAGATCCGGGCAACGTTGTTGCCATTGCTGCAGGCGCAGAACTGGTAGGTATGGAA
GATCTATACATTGAATCAATATTGGCAATTAGCCATATTAGTCATTGGTTATATAGCATAAATCAATATT
GGCTATTGGCCATTGCATACGTTGTATCTATATCATAATATGTACATTTATATTGGCTCATGTCCAATAT
GACCGCCATGTTGACATTGATTATTGACTAGTTATTAATAGTAATCAATTACGGGGTCATTAGTTCATAG
CCCATATATGGAGTTCCGCGTTACATAACTTACGGTAAATGGCCCGCCTGGCTGACCGCCCAACGACCCC
CGCCCATTGACGTCAATAATGACGTATGTTCCCATAGTAACGCCAATAGGGACTTTCCATTGACGTCAAT
GGGTGGAGTATTTACGGTAAACTGCCCACTTGGCAGTACATCAAGTGTATCATATGCCAAGTCCGCCCCC
TATTGACGTCAATGACGGTAAATGGCCCGCCTGGCATTATGCCCAGTACATGACCTTACGGGACTTTCCT
ACTTGGCAGTACATCTACGTATTAGTCATCGCTATTACCATGGTGATGCGGTTTTGGCAGTACACCAATG
GGCGTGGATAGCGGTTTGACTCACGGGGATTTCCAAGTCTCCACCCCATTGACGTCAATGGGAGTTTGTT
TTGGCACCAAAATCAACGGGACTTTCCAAAATGTCGTAATAACCCCGCCCCGTTGACGCAAATGGGCGGT
AGGCGTGTACGGTGGGAGGTCTATATAAGCAGAGCTCGTTTAGTGAACCGTCAGATCCTCACTCTCTTCC
GCATCGCTGTCTGCGAGGGCCAGCTGTTGGGCTCGCGGTTGAGGACAAACTCTTCGCGGTCTTTCCAGTA
CTCTTGGATCGGAAACCCGTCGGCCTCCGAACGGTACTCCGCCACCGAGGGACCTGAGCGAGTCCGCATC
GACCGGATCGGAAAACCTCTCGAGAAAGGCGTCTAACCAGTCACAGTCGCAAGGTAGGCTGAGCACCGTG
GCGGGCGGCAGCGGGTGGCGGTCGGGGTTGTTTCTGGCGGAGGTGCTGCTGATGATGTAATTAAAGTAGG
CGGTCTTGAGACGGCGGATGGTCGAGGTGAGGTGTGGCAGGCTTGAGATCCAGCTGTTGGGGTGAGTACT
CCCTCTCAAAAGCGGGCATTACTTCTGCGCTAAGATTGTCAGTTTCCAAAAACGAGGAGGATTTGATATT
CACCTGGCCCGATCTGGCCATACACTTGAGTGACAATGACATCCACTTTGCCTTTCTCTCCACAGGTGTC
CACTCCCAGGTCCAAGTTT
