>Addgene plasmid #52330 | LRRC59-His-bio | addgene partial sequence | sequence record 93981 | pMT2-F 5'-TTGCCTTTCTCTCCACAGGT-3'
CAGACCCAGGTACTCATGTCCCTGCTGCTCTGCATGTCTGGTCTGAATTCCGGCCACCACCATCACCACC
ATAGCCCCGACAGGAACCTGCCTCCTCTGGCCCCTCTGGGCCCCAACAGCGGCAGCCCAGACCTGCATCA
TATTCTGGATGCACAGAAAATGGTGTGGAATCATCGTGACAGAAACCTGCCTCCACTAGCACCTCTGTCG
ACCTCCATCACGGCCTATAAGAGTGAGGGGGAGTCAGCGGAGTTCTCCTTCCCACTCAACCTTGGAGAGG
AAAGCCTGCAGGGAGAGTTGAGATGGAAGGCAGAGAAGGCTCCTTCTTCCCAGTCCTGGATCACCTTCTC
CCTAAAGAACCAAAAGGTGTCTGTGCAGAAGTCTACTAGCAACCCCAAGTTCCAGCTGTCCGAAACGCTC
CCACTCACCCTTCAGATACCCCAGGTCTCCCTTCAGTTTGCTGGTTCTGGCAACCTGACCCTGACTCTGG
ACAGAGGGATACTGTATCAGGAAGTGAACCTGGTGGTGATGAAAGTGACTCAGCCCGACAGCAACACTTT
GACCTGTGAGGTGATGGGACCCACCTCACCCAAGATGAGACTGATCTTGAAGCAGGAGAATCAGGAGGCC
AGGGTCTCCAGGCAGGAGAAAGTGATTCAAGTGCAGGCCCCTGAAGCAGGGGTGTGGCAATGTCTACTGA
GTGAAGGTGAAGAGGTCAAGATGGACTCCAAGATCCAGGTTTTATCCAAAGGGTTGAATTCGCGGCCGCC
TTGCAGAGTGACCGAGCTGCAGCAGCAGCCCCTGTGCACCAGCGTGAACACCATCTACGACAACGCCGTG
CAGGGCCTGCGGCGGCACGAGATTCTGCAGTGGGTGCTGCAGACCGACAGCCAGCAGTGAGGCGCGCCTG
AATTCTTCTAGACACGTGATTAATTAAGGATCCC
