>Addgene plasmid #52330 | LRRC59-His-bio | addgene partial sequence | sequence record 94113 | rb_glob_PA_term-R 5'-CCCATATGTCCTTCCGAGTG-3'
AATAAATTTCCTTTATTAGCCAGAGGTCGAGGTCGGGGGATCCTTAATTAATCACGTGTCTAGAAGAATT
CAGGCGCGCCTCACTGCTGGCTGTCGGTCTGCAGCACCCACTGCAGAATCTCGTGCCGCCGCAGGCCCTG
CACGGCGTTGTCGTAGATGGTGTTCACGCTGGTGCACAGGGGCTGCTGCTGCAGCTCGGTCACTCTGCAA
GGCGGCCGCGAATTCAACCCTTTGGATAAAACCTGGATCTTGGAGTCCATCTTGACCTCTTCACCTTCAC
TCAGTAGACATTGCCACACCCCTGCTTCAGGGGCCTGCACTTGAATCACTTTCTCCTGCCTGGAGACCCT
GGCCTCCTGATTCTCCTGCTTCAAGATCAGTCTCATCTTGGGTGAGGTGGGTCCCATCACCTCACAGGTC
AAAGTGTTGCTGTCGGGCTGAGTCACTTTCATCACCACCAGGTTCACTTCCTGATACAGTATCCCTCTGT
CCAGAGTCAGGGTCAGGTTGCCAGAACCAGCAAACTGAAGGGAGACCTGGGGTATCTGAAGGGTGAGTGG
GAGCGTTTCGGACAGCTGGAACTTGGGGTTGCTAGTAGACTTCTGCACAGACACCTTTTGGTTCTTTAGG
GAGAAGGTGATCCAGGACTGGGAAGAAGGAGCCTTCTCTGCCTTCCATCTCAACTCTCCCTGCAGGCTTT
CCTCTCCAAGGTTGAGTGGGAAGGAGAACTCCGCTGACTCCCCCTCACTCTTATAGGCCGTGATGGAGGT
CGACAGAGGTGCTAGTGGAGGCAGGTTTCTGTCACGATGATTCCACACCATTTTCTGTGCATCCAGAATA
TGATGCAGGTCTGGGCTGCCGCTGTTGG
